Addgene plasmid #202713: pATT-BsaI-Pmag-NmagHigh1
Purpose: Contains Magnet flanked by linkers and BsaI sites insert for transposon insertion libraries.
Depositing lab: Mary Dunlop. Depositing organization: Boston University Main Campus. Publication: Comprehensive Screening of a Light-Inducible Split Cre Recombinase with Domain Insertion Profiling. Tague N, Andreani V, Fan Y, Timp W, Dunlop MJ. ACS Synth Biol. 2023 Oct 3. doi: 10.1021/acssynbio.3c00328. PubMed 37788288.
Backbone
  Vector backbone: pATT-Dest
  Backbone size w/o insert (bp): 2911
  Total vector size (bp): 3313
  Vector type: Staging plasmid to make transposon insertion libraries.
Growth in bacteria
  Bacterial resistance: Ampicillin, 100 μg/mL
  Growth temperature: 37°C
  Growth strain: DH5alpha
  Copy number: High Copy
Gene/Insert
  Gene/Insert name: linker-pMag-RBS-nMagHigh1-linker (alt name: Magnet insert)
Terms and licenses: Academic/Nonprofit Terms; Industry Terms: Not Available to Industry
Depositor comments: Please visit https://pubmed.ncbi.nlm.nih.gov/37293111/ for bioRxiv preprint.
How to cite: pATT-BsaI-Pmag-NmagHigh1 was a gift from Mary Dunlop (Addgene plasmid # 202713 ; http://n2t.net/addgene:202713 ; RRID:Addgene_202713)
