[The description below was written by a language model from this plasmid's Addgene catalogue record and pLannotate feature annotations shown in this document.]
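Description:
pATT-BsaI-Pmag-NmagHigh1 is a small (about 3.3 kb) high-copy bacterial staging plasmid built on the pATT-Dest backbone and used as a source of an insert for transposon-based domain insertion libraries. It is propagated in E. coli through a ColE1/pUC-type origin and selected with ampicillin via the bla (TEM beta-lactamase) gene under its native AmpR promoter. Two short tetracycline-resistance fragments are annotated on either side of the cassette; these appear to be backbone remnants rather than a functional marker.

The payload is recorded as linker-pMag-RBS-nMagHigh1-linker, flanked by BsaI sites so that the whole module can be released by Type IIS digestion and ligated by Golden Gate-style assembly into positions opened up by transposon insertion in a target gene. pMag and nMagHigh1 are the "Magnet" pair, engineered variants of the Neurospora crassa Vivid photoreceptor that heterodimerise under blue light. Because an internal ribosome binding site separates the two halves, inserting the module into a coding sequence splits the host protein into two separately translated fragments, one ending in pMag and the other beginning with nMagHigh1, so that light can drive their reassembly. The associated publication applied this strategy to screening split sites for a light-inducible Cre recombinase.

The automated annotation places a T7 promoter, a T7 gene 10 RBS and a T7 terminator around the cassette and detects pMag, but it does not call nMagHigh1, the linkers or the BsaI sites. The unannotated stretch downstream of pMag presumably holds the second Magnet half. A short hit labelled as a SET1 solubility tag fragment just before the terminator may simply reflect T7-derived vector sequence.
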