Features (pLannotate 1.2.2; 10 found; start..end, strand, type, name):
    554..612     -  CDS            TcR (fragment): tetracycline efflux protein; tet; confers resistance to tetracycline
    634..652     +  promoter       T7 promoter: promoter for bacteriophage T7 RNA polymerase
    684..706     +  RBS            RBS: efficient ribosome binding site from bacteriophage T7 gene 10 (Olins and Rangwala, 1989)
    762..1207    +  CDS            pMag (fragment): "positive Magnet" variant of an N-terminally truncated Vivid (VVD) blue light photoreceptor from Neurospora crassa (Kawano et al., 2015) rapidly heterodimerizes with nMagHigh1 upon blue light irradiation to form a complex with slow switch-off kinetics
   1743..1792    +  CDS            SET1 (fragment): solubility-enhancement tag derived from T7 phage gene 10B
   1800..1847    +  terminator     T7 terminator: transcription terminator for bacteriophage T7 RNA polymerase
   1873..1910    -  CDS            TcR (fragment): tetracycline efflux protein; tet; confers resistance to tetracycline
   1953..2057    +  promoter       AmpR promoter: bla
   2058..2915    +  CDS            bla: BLAT_ECOLX - Experimental evidence at protein level: Swiss-Prot protein existence level 1. TEM-type are the most prevalent beta-lactamases in enterobacteria; they hydrolyze the beta-lactam bond in susceptible beta-lactam antibiotics, thus conferring resistance to penicillins and cephalosporins. TEM-3 and TEM-4 are capable of hydrolyzing cefotaxime and ceftazidime. TEM-5 is capable of hydrolyzing ceftazidime. TEM-6 is capable of hydrolyzing ceftazidime and aztreonam. TEM-8/CAZ-2, TEM- 16/CAZ-7 and TEM-24/CAZ-6 are markedly active against ceftazidime. IRT- 4 shows resistance to beta-lactamase in
   3089..364     +  rep_origin     ori (across the origin): high-copy-number ColE1/pMB1/pBR322/pUC origin of replication
>Addgene plasmid #202713 | pATT-BsaI-Pmag-NmagHigh1 | addgene full sequence | sequence record 398434 | Addgene NGS Result
GTTACCAGTGGCTGCTGCCAGTGGCGATAAGTCGTGTCTTACCGGGTTGGACTCAAGACGATAGTTACCG
GATAAGGCGCAGCGGTCGGGCTGAACGGGGGGTTCGTGCACACAGCCCAGCTTGGAGCGAACGACCTACA
CCGAACTGAGATACCTACAGCGTGAGCTATGAGAAAGCGCCACGCTTCCCGAAGGGAGAAAGGCGGACAG
GTATCCGGTAAGCGGCAGGGTCGGAACAGGAGAGCGCACGAGGGAGCTTCCAGGGGGAAACGCCTGGTAT
CTTTATAGTCCTGTCGGGTTTCGCCACCTCTGACTTGAGCGTCGATTTTTGTGATGCTCGTCAGGGGGGC
GGAGCCTATGGAAAAACGCCAGCAACGCGGCCTTTTTACGGTTCCTGGCCTTTTGCTGGCCTTTTGCTCA
CATGTTCTTTCCTGCGTTATCCCCTGATTCTGTGGATAACCGTATTACCGCCTTTGAGTGAGCTGATACC
GCTCGCCGCAGCCGAACGACCGAGCGCAGCGAGTCAGTGAGCGAGGAAGCGGAAGAGCGCCATCAGCAAC
CGCACCTGTGGCGCCGGTGATGCCGGCCACGATGCGTCCGGCGTAGAGGATCGAGATCTCGATCCCGCGA
AATTAATACGACTCACTATAGGGACACCACAACGGTTTCCCTCTAGAAATAATTTTGTTTAACTTTAAGA
AGGAGATATACCATCGTCTCTGTCCGGTCTCGCATCGGGTTCTGGAGGCTCAAGCGGATCACACACTCTT
TACGCCCCTGGAGGATACGACATTATGGGATATTTGCGGCAGATTAGGAACCGCCCAAACCCTCAGGTCG
AACTGGGGCCTGTGGACACGTCATGTGCCCTGATCCTGTGCGATCTGAAGCAAAAGGACACTCCGATCGT
CTACGCCTCGGAAGCCTTCTTGTATATGACCGGATACAGCAATGCAGAGGTGCTCGGCAGGAACTGCAGA
TTCCTGCAGTCCCCCGACGGGATGGTGAAACCAAAGTCGACTCGCAAATATGTGGACTCGAACACGATCA
ACACCATGCGGAAGGCCATCGACCGGAACGCCGAGGTCCAGGTGGAGGTGGTCAACTTTAAGAAGAACGG
CCAGCGGTTCGTGAACTTTCTGACCATGATTCCGGTCCGGGATGAAACCGGAGAGTACAGATACTCCATG
GGATTCCAGTGCGAAACAGAATAAGAATTCATTAAAGAGGAGAAAGGTACCATGCATACACTTTACGCTC
CTGGGGGCTACGACATCATGGGCTATTTGGATCAGATTGGCAATCGCCCGAATCCACAGGTTGAATTAGG
GCCAGTCGATACGTCGTGCGCACTGATTTTGTGTGATTTAAAGCAAAAGGATACCCCAATTGTTTACGCG
AGTGAGGCGTTTCTGTATATGACGGGCTACTCAAATGCGGAGGTACTTGGCCGCAACTGTCGCTTCTTAC
AATCGCCGGACGGCATGGTAAAGCCTAAGTCAACTCGTAAATACGTTGACTCCAACACTATCAATACAAT
TCGCAAAGCGATCGATCGCAACGCAGAGGTCCAGGTGGAGGTTGTTAACTTTAAGAAGAATGGGCAACGC
TTCGTGAATTTTCTTACGATTATTCCGGTTCGTGACGAAACCGGCGAATATCGTTACTCTATGGGGTTCC
AGTGTGAAACCGAAGGTGGCGGAGGTAGCGCGTCGAGACCAGCGAGAGACGGTTAAGATCCGGCTGCTAA
CAAAGCCCGAAAGGAAGCTGAGTTGGCTGCTGCCACCGCTGAGCAATAACTAGCATAACCCCTTGGGGCC
TCTAAACGGGTCTTGAGGGGTTTTTTGCTGAAAGGAGGAACTATATCCGGATATCCACAGGACGGGTGTG
GTCGCCATGATCGCGTAGTCAAGGTTTCTTAGACGTCAGGTGGCACTTTTCGGGGAAATGTGCGCGGAAC
CCCTATTTGTTTATTTTTCTAAATACATTCAAATATGTATCCGCTCATGAGACAATAACCCTGATAAATG
CTTCAATAATATTGAAAAAGGAAGAGTATGAGTATTCAACATTTCCGTGTCGCCCTTATTCCCTTTTTTG
CGGCATTTTGCCTTCCTGTTTTTGCTCACCCAGAAACGCTGGTGAAAGTAAAAGATGCTGAAGATCAGTT
GGGTGCACGAGTGGGTTACATCGAACTGGATCTCAACAGCGGTAAGATCCTTGAGAGTTTTCGCCCCGAA
GAACGTTTTCCAATGATGAGCACTTTTAAAGTTCTGCTATGTGGCGCGGTATTATCCCGTGTTGACGCCG
GGCAAGAGCAACTCGGTCGCCGCATACACTATTCTCAGAATGACTTGGTTGAGTACTCACCAGTCACAGA
AAAGCATCTTACGGATGGCATGACAGTAAGAGAATTATGCAGTGCTGCCATAACCATGAGTGATAACACT
GCGGCCAACTTACTTCTGACAACGATCGGAGGACCGAAGGAGCTAACCGCTTTTTTGCACAACATGGGGG
ATCATGTAACTCGCCTTGATCGTTGGGAACCGGAGCTGAATGAAGCCATACCAAACGACGAGCGTGACAC
CACGATGCCTGCAGCAATGGCAACAACGTTGCGCAAACTATTAACTGGCGAACTACTTACTCTAGCTTCC
CGGCAACAATTAATAGACTGGATGGAGGCGGATAAAGTTGCAGGACCACTTCTGCGCTCGGCCCTTCCGG
CTGGCTGGTTTATTGCTGATAAATCTGGAGCCGGTGAGCGTGGCTCTCGCGGTATCATTGCAGCACTGGG
GCCAGATGGTAAGCCCTCCCGTATCGTAGTTATCTACACGACGGGGAGTCAGGCAACTATGGATGAACGA
AATAGACAGATCGCTGAGATAGGTGCCTCACTGATTAAGCATTGGTAACTGTCAGACCAAGTTTACTCAT
ATATACTTTAGATTGATTTAAAACTTCATTTTTAATTTAAAAGGATCTAGGTGAAGATCCTTTTTGATAA
TCTCATGACCAAAATCCCTTAACGTGAGTTTTCGTTCCACTGAGCGTCAGACCCCGTAGAAAAGATCAAA
GGATCTTCTTGAGATCCTTTTTTTCTGCGCGTAATCTGCTGCTTGCAAACAAAAAAACCACCGCTACCAG
CGGTGGTTTGTTTGCCGGATCAAGAGCTACCAACTCTTTTTCCGAAGGTAACTGGCTTCAGCAGAGCGCA
GATACCAAATACTGTCCTTCTAGTGTAGCCGTAGTTAGGCCACCACTTCAAGAACTCTGTAGCACCGCCT
ACATACCTCGCTCTGCTAATCCT
